>Addgene plasmid #114300 | pWPI-TFDP2 | depositor full sequence | sequence record 215791 | Full Sequence
TGGAAGGGCTAATTCACTCCCAAAGAAGACAAGATATCCTTGATCTGTGGATCTACCACACACAAGGCTA
CTTCCCTGATTAGCAGAACTACACACCAGGGCCAGGGGTCAGATATCCACTGACCTTTGGATGGTGCTAC
AAGCTAGTACCAGTTGAGCCAGATAAGGTAGAAGAGGCCAATAAAGGAGAGAACACCAGCTTGTTACACC
CTGTGAGCCTGCATGGGATGGATGACCCGGAGAGAGAAGTGTTAGAGTGGAGGTTTGACAGCCGCCTAGC
ATTTCATCACGTGGCCCGAGAGCTGCATCCGGAGTACTTCAAGAACTGCTGATATCGAGCTTGCTACAAG
GGACTTTCCGCTGGGGACTTTCCAGGGAGGCGTGGCCTGGGCGGGACTGGGGAGTGGCGAGCCCTCAGAT
CCTGCATATAAGCAGCTGCTTTTTGCCTGTACTGGGTCTCTCTGGTTAGACCAGATCTGAGCCTGGGAGC
TCTCTGGCTAACTAGGGAACCCACTGCTTAAGCCTCAATAAAGCTTGCCTTGAGTGCTTCAAGTAGTGTG
TGCCCGTCTGTTGTGTGACTCTGGTAACTAGAGATCCCTCAGACCCTTTTAGTCAGTGTGGAAAATCTCT
AGCAGTGGCGCCCGAACAGGGACTTGAAAGCGAAAGGGAAACCAGAGGAGCTCTCTCGACGCAGGACTCG
GCTTGCTGAAGCGCGCACGGCAAGAGGCGAGGGGCGGCGACTGGTGAGTACGCCAAAAATTTTGACTAGC
GGAGGCTAGAAGGAGAGAGATGGGTGCGAGAGCGTCAGTATTAAGCGGGGGAGAATTAGATCGCGATGGG
AAAAAATTCGGTTAAGGCCAGGGGGAAAGAAAAAATATAAATTAAAACATATAGTATGGGCAAGCAGGGA
GCTAGAACGATTCGCAGTTAATCCTGGCCTGTTAGAAACATCAGAAGGCTGTAGACAAATACTGGGACAG
CTACAACCATCCCTTCAGACAGGATCAGAAGAACTTAGATCATTATATAATACAGTAGCAACCCTCTATT
GTGTGCATCAAAGGATAGAGATAAAAGACACCAAGGAAGCTTTAGACAAGATAGAGGAAGAGCAAAACAA
AAGTAAGACCACCGCACAGCAAGCGGCCGCTGATCTTCAGACCTGGAGGAGGAGATATGAGGGACAATTG
GAGAAGTGAATTATATAAATATAAAGTAGTAAAAATTGAACCATTAGGAGTAGCACCCACCAAGGCAAAG
AGAAGAGTGGTGCAGAGAGAAAAAAGAGCAGTGGGAATAGGAGCTTTGTTCCTTGGGTTCTTGGGAGCAG
CAGGAAGCACTATGGGCGCAGCGTCAATGACGCTGACGGTACAGGCCAGACAATTATTGTCTGGTATAGT
GCAGCAGCAGAACAATTTGCTGAGGGCTATTGAGGCGCAACAGCATCTGTTGCAACTCACAGTCTGGGGC
ATCAAGCAGCTCCAGGCAAGAATCCTGGCTGTGGAAAGATACCTAAAGGATCAACAGCTCCTGGGGATTT
GGGGTTGCTCTGGAAAACTCATTTGCACCACTGCTGTGCCTTGGAATGCTAGTTGGAGTAATAAATCTCT
GGAACAGATTTGGAATCACACGACCTGGATGGAGTGGGACAGAGAAATTAACAATTACACAAGCTTAATA
CACTCCTTAATTGAAGAATCGCAAAACCAGCAAGAAAAGAATGAACAAGAATTATTGGAATTAGATAAAT
GGGCAAGTTTGTGGAATTGGTTTAACATAACAAATTGGCTGTGGTATATAAAATTATTCATAATGATAGT
AGGAGGCTTGGTAGGTTTAAGAATAGTTTTTGCTGTACTTTCTATAGTGAATAGAGTTAGGCAGGGATAT
TCACCATTATCGTTTCAGACCCACCTCCCAACCCCGAGGGGACCCGACAGGCCCGAAGGAATAGAAGAAG
AAGGTGGAGAGAGAGACAGAGACAGATCCATTCGATTAGTGAACGGATCTCGACGGTATCGATGTCGACG
ATAAGCTTTGCAAAGATGGATAAAGTTTTAAACAGAGAGGAATCTTTGCAGCTAATGGACCTTCTAGGTC
TTGAAAGGAGTGGGAATTGGCTCCGGTGCCCGTCAGTGGGCAGAGCGCACATCGCCCACAGTCCCCGAGA
AGTTGGGGGGAGGGGTCGGCAATTGAACCGGTGCCTAGAGAAGGTGGCGCGGGGTAAACTGGGAAAGTGA
TGTCGTGTACTGGCTCCGCCTTTTTCCCGAGGGTGGGGGAGAACCGTATATAAGTGCAGTAGTCGCCGTG
AACGTTCTTTTTCGCAACGGGTTTGCCGCCAGAACACAGGTAAGTGCCGTGTGTGGTTCCCGCGGGCCTG
GCCTCTTTACGGGTTATGGCCCTTGCGTGCCTTGAATTACTTCCACTGGCTGCAGTACGTGATTCTTGAT
CCCGAGCTTCGGGTTGGAAGTGGGTGGGAGAGTTCGAGGCCTTGCGCTTAAGGAGCCCCTTCGCCTCGTG
CTTGAGTTGAGGCCTGGCCTGGGCGCTGGGGCCGCCGCGTGCGAATCTGGTGGCACCTTCGCGCCTGTCT
CGCTGCTTTCGATAAGTCTCTAGCCATTTAAAATTTTTGATGACCTGCTGCGACGCTTTTTTTCTGGCAA
GATAGTCTTGTAAATGCGGGCCAAGATCTGCACACTGGTATTTCGGTTTTTGGGGCCGCGGGCGGCGACG
GGGCCCGTGCGTCCCAGCGCACATGTTCGGCGAGGCGGGGCCTGCGAGCGCGGCCACCGAGAATCGGACG
GGGGTAGTCTCAAGCTGGCCGGCCTGCTCTGGTGCCTGGCCTCGCGCCGCCGTGTATCGCCCCGCCCTGG
GCGGCAAGGCTGGCCCGGTCGGCACCAGTTGCGTGAGCGGAAAGATGGCCGCTTCCCGGCCCTGCTGCAG
GGAGCTCAAAATGGAGGACGCGGCGCTCGGGAGAGCGGGCGGGTGAGTCACCCACACAAAGGAAAAGGGC
CTTTCCGTCCTCAGCCGTCGCTTCATGTGACTCCACGGAGTACCGGGCGCCGTCCAGGCACCTCGATTAG
TTCTCGAGCTTTTGGAGTACGTCGTCTTTAGGTTGGGGGGAGGGGTTTTATGCGATGGAGTTTCCCCACA
CTGAGTGGGTGGAGACTGAAGTTAGGCCAGCTTGGCACTTGATGTAATTCTCCTTGGAATTTGCCCTTTT
TGAGTTTGGATCTTGGTTCATTCTCAAGCCTCAGACAGTGGTTCAAAGTTTTTTTCTTCCATTTCAGGTG
TCGTGAGGAATTTCGACATTTAAATTTAATTAATCTCGACGGTATCGGTTAACTTTTAAAAGAAAAGGGG
GGATTGGGGGGTACAGTGCAGGGGAAAGAATAGTAGACATAATAGCAACAGACATACAAACTAAAGAATT
ACAAAAACAAATTACAAAAATTCAAAATTTTCCGATCACGAGACTAGCCTCGAGGTTTATCACAAGTTTG
TACAAAAAAGCAGGCTTCACCATGATTATAAGCACACCACAGAGACTAACCAGTTCAGGAAGTGTTCTGA
TTGGGAGTCCATATACCCCTGCACCAGCAATGGTTACTCAGACACACATAGCAGAAGCTACTGGCTGGGT
CCCTGGTGATAGAAAACGGGCTAGAAAATTTATAGACTCTGATTTTTCAGAAAGTAAACGAAGCAAAAAA
GGAGATAAAAATGGGAAAGGCTTGAGACACTTTTCAATGAAAGTGTGTGAGAAAGTTCAACGAAAAGGTA
CAACATCGTACAATGAAGTCGCTGATGAGCTGGTGTCAGAGTTCACCAATTCAAATAACCATTTGGCTGC
TGATTCGCAGGCTTATGATCAGAAGAACATTAGGCGAAGAGTTTATGATGCTTTAAATGTGCTAATGGCA
ATGAACATAATTTCAAAGGAAAAAAAAGAAATCAAGTGGATTGGCCTGCCTACCAATTCTGCTCAGGAAT
GTCAGAATCTGGAGATAGAGAAGCAGAGGCGGATAGAACGGATAAAGCAGAAGCGGGCCCAGCTGCAAGA
ACTTCTCCTACAGCAAATCGCTTTCAAAAACCTGGTACAGAGAAATCGACAAAATGAGCAGCAAAACCAG
GGCCCGCCGGCTCTGAACTCTACCATTCAGCTGCCATTCATAATCATCAATACAAGCAGAAAAACAGTCA
TAGATTGCAGCATCTCCAGTGACAAGTTTGAGTATCTTTTCAATTTTGACAACACCTTTGAGATCCATGA
TGACATAGAAGTACTAAAGCGGATGGGAATGTCGTTTGGCCTGGAGTCAGGCAAATGCTCTCTGGAGGAT
CTGAAACTTGCGAAATCCCTGGTGCCAAAGGCTTTAGAAGGTTATATCACAGATATCTCCACAGGACCTT
CTTGGTTAAATCAGGGACTACTTCTGAACTCTACCCAATCAGTTTCAAATTTAGACCTGACCACTGGTGC
CACCTTACCCCAGTCAAGTGTAAACCAAGGGTTATGCTTGGATGCAGAAGTGGCCTTAGCAACTGGGCAG
TTCCTGGCCCCAAACAGTCACCAGTCCAGCAGTGCGGCCTCTCACTGCTCCGAGTCCCGAGGCGAGACCC
CCTGTTCGTTCAATGATGAAGATGAGGAAGATGATGAGGAGGATTCCTCCTCCCCAGAATAATGAACCCA
GCTTTCTTGTACAAAGTGGTGATAAACTACGGGCTGCAGGAATTCCGCCCCCCCCCCCCTAACGTTACTG
GCCGAAGCCGCTTGGAATAAGGCCGGTGTGCGTTTGTCTATATGTTATTTTCCACCATATTGCCGTCTTT
TGGCAATGTGAGGGCCCGGAAACCTGGCCCTGTCTTCTTGACGAGCATTCCTAGGGGTCTTTCCCCTCTC
GCCAAAGGAATGCAAGGTCTGTTGAATGTCGTGAAGGAAGCAGTTCCTCTGGAAGCTTCTTGAAGACAAA
CAACGTCTGTAGCGACCCTTTGCAGGCAGCGGAACCCCCCACCTGGCGACAGGTGCCTCTGCGGCCAAAA
GCCACGTGTATAAGATACACCTGCAAAGGCGGCACAACCCCAGTGCCACGTTGTGAGTTGGATAGTTGTG
GAAAGAGTCAAATGGCTCTCCTCAAGCGTATTCAACAAGGGGCTGAAGGATGCCCAGAAGGTACCCCATT
GTATGGGATCTGATCTGGGGCCTCGGTGCACATGCTTTACATGTGTTTAGTCGAGGTTAAAAAACGTCTA
GGCCCCCCGAACCACGGGGACGTGGTTTTCCTTTGAAAAACACGATGATAATACCATGGTGAGCAAGGGC
GAGGAGCTGTTCACCGGGGTGGTGCCCATCCTGGTCGAGCTGGACGGCGACGTAAACGGCCACAAGTTCA
GCGTGTCCGGCGAGGGCGAGGGCGATGCCACCTACGGCAAGCTGACCCTGAAGTTCATCTGCACCACCGG
CAAGCTGCCCGTGCCCTGGCCCACCCTCGTGACCACCCTGACCTACGGCGTGCAGTGCTTCAGCCGCTAC
CCCGACCACATGAAGCAGCACGACTTCTTCAAGTCCGCCATGCCCGAAGGCTACGTCCAGGAGCGCACCA
TCTTCTTCAAGGACGACGGCAACTACAAGACCCGCGCCGAGGTGAAGTTCGAGGGCGACACCCTGGTGAA
CCGCATCGAGCTGAAGGGCATCGACTTCAAGGAGGACGGCAACATCCTGGGGCACAAGCTGGAGTACAAC
TACAACAGCCACAACGTCTATATCATGGCCGACAAGCAGAAGAACGGCATCAAGGTGAACTTCAAGATCC
GCCACAACATCGAGGACGGCAGCGTGCAGCTCGCCGACCACTACCAGCAGAACACCCCCATCGGCGACGG
CCCCGTGCTGCTGCCCGACAACCACTACCTGAGCACCCAGTCCGCCCTGAGCAAAGACCCCAACGAGAAG
CGCGATCACATGGTCCTGCTGGAGTTCGTGACCGCCGCCGGGATCACTCTCGGCATGGACGAGCTGTACA
AGTCCGGACTCAGATCTCGACTAGCTAGTAGCTAGCTAGCTAGTCGAGCTCAACTTCGAATTCGATATCA
AGCTTATCGCGATACCGTCGACCTCGAGGGAATTCCGATAATCAACCTCTGGATTACAAAATTTGTGAAA
GATTGACTGGTATTCTTAACTATGTTGCTCCTTTTACGCTATGTGGATACGCTGCTTTAATGCCTTTGTA
TCATGCTATTGCTTCCCGTATGGCTTTCATTTTCTCCTCCTTGTATAAATCCTGGTTGCTGTCTCTTTAT
GAGGAGTTGTGGCCCGTTGTCAGGCAACGTGGCGTGGTGTGCACTGTGTTTGCTGACGCAACCCCCACTG
GTTGGGGCATTGCCACCACCTGTCAGCTCCTTTCCGGGACTTTCGCTTTCCCCCTCCCTATTGCCACGGC
GGAACTCATCGCCGCCTGCCTTGCCCGCTGCTGGACAGGGGCTCGGCTGTTGGGCACTGACAATTCCGTG
GTGTTGTCGGGGAAGCTGACGTCCTTTCCATGGCTGCTCGCCTGTGTTGCCACCTGGATTCTGCGCGGGA
CGTCCTTCTGCTACGTCCCTTCGGCCCTCAATCCAGCGGACCTTCCTTCCCGCGGCCTGCTGCCGGCTCT
GCGGCCTCTTCCGCGTCTTCGCCTTCGCCCTCAGACGAGTCGGATCTCCCTTTGGGCCGCCTCCCCGCAT
CGGGAATTCGCTCAAGCTTCGAATTAATTCTGNAGAGCTCGGTACCTTTAAGACCAATGACTTACAAGGC
AGCTGTAGATCTTAGCCACTTTTTAAAAGAAAAGGGGGGACTGGAAGGGCTAATTCACTCCCAACGAAGA
CAAGATGGGATCAATTCACCATGGGAATAACTTCGTATAGCATACATTATACGAAGTTATGCTGCTTTTT
GCTTGTACTGGGTCTCTCTGGTTAGACCAGATCTGAGCCTGGGAGCTCTCTGGCTAACTAGGGAACCCAC
TGCTTAAGCCTCAATAAAGCTTGCCTTGAGTGCTTCAAGTAGTGTGTGCCCGTCTGTTGTGTGACTCTGG
TAACTAGAGATCCCTCAGACCCTTTTAGTCAGTGTGGAAAATCTCTAGCAGCATCTAGAATTAATTCCGT
GTATTCTATAGTGTCACCTAAATCGTATGTGTATGATACATAAGGTTATGTATTAATTGTAGCCGCGTTC
TAACGACAATATGTACAAGCCTAATTGTGTAGCATCTGGCTTACTGAAGCAGACCCTATCATCTCTCTCG
TAAACTGCCGTCAGAGTCGGTTTGGTTGGACGAACCTTCTGAGTTTCTGGTAACGCCGTCCCGCACCCGG
AAATGGTCAGCGAACCAATCAGCAGGGTCATCGCTAGCCAGATCCTCTACGCCGGACGCATCGTGGCCGG
CATCACCGGCGCCACAGGTGCGGTTGCTGGCGCCTATATCGCCGACATCACCGATGGGGAAGATCGGGCT
CGCCACTTCGGGCTCATGAGCGCTTGTTTCGGCGTGGGTATGGTGGCAGGCCCCGTGGCCGGGGGACTGT
TGGGCGCCATCTCCTTGCATGCACCATTCCTTGCGGCGGCGGTGCTCAACGGCCTCAACCTACTACTGGG
CTGCTTCCTAATGCAGGAGTCGCATAAGGGAGAGCGTCGAATGGTGCACTCTCAGTACAATCTGCTCTGA
TGCCGCATAGTTAAGCCAGCCCCGACACCCGCCAACACCCGCTGACGCGCCCTGACGGGCTTGTCTGCTC
CCGGCATCCGCTTACAGACAAGCTGTGACCGTCTCCGGGAGCTGCATGTGTCAGAGGTTTTCACCGTCAT
CACCGAAACGCGCGAGACGAAAGGGCCTCGTGATACGCCTATTTTTATAGGTTAATGTCATGATAATAAT
GGTTTCTTAGACGTCAGGTGGCACTTTTCGGGGAAATGTGCGCGGAACCCCTATTTGTTTATTTTTCTAA
ATACATTCAAATATGTATCCGCTCATGAGACAATAACCCTGATAAATGCTTCAATAATATTGAAAAAGGA
AGAGTATGAGTATTCAACATTTCCGTGTCGCCCTTATTCCCTTTTTTGCGGCATTTTGCCTTCCTGTTTT
TGCTCACCCAGAAACGCTGGTGAAAGTAAAAGATGCTGAAGATCAGTTGGGTGCACGAGTGGGTTACATC
GAACTGGATCTCAACAGCGGTAAGATCCTTGAGAGTTTTCGCCCCGAAGAACGTTTTCCAATGATGAGCA
CTTTTAAAGTTCTGCTATGTGGCGCGGTATTATCCCGTATTGACGCCGGGCAAGAGCAACTCGGTCGCCG
CATACACTATTCTCAGAATGACTTGGTTGAGTACTCACCAGTCACAGAAAAGCATCTTACGGATGGCATG
ACAGTAAGAGAATTATGCAGTGCTGCCATAACCATGAGTGATAACACTGCGGCCAACTTACTTCTGACAA
CGATCGGAGGACCGAAGGAGCTAACCGCTTTTTTGCACAACATGGGGGATCATGTAACTCGCCTTGATCG
TTGGGAACCGGAGCTGAATGAAGCCATACCAAACGACGAGCGTGACACCACGATGCCTGTAGCAATGGCA
ACAACGTTGCGCAAACTATTAACTGGCGAACTACTTACTCTAGCTTCCCGGCAACAATTAATAGACTGGA
TGGAGGCGGATAAAGTTGCAGGACCACTTCTGCGCTCGGCCCTTCCGGCTGGCTGGTTTATTGCTGATAA
ATCTGGAGCCGGTGAGCGTGGGTCTCGCGGTATCATTGCAGCACTGGGGCCAGATGGTAAGCCCTCCCGT
ATCGTAGTTATCTACACGACGGGGAGTCAGGCAACTATGGATGAACGAAATAGACAGATCGCTGAGATAG
GTGCCTCACTGATTAAGCATTGGTAACTGTCAGACCAAGTTTACTCATATATACTTTAGATTGATTTAAA
ACTTCATTTTTAATTTAAAAGGATCTAGGTGAAGATCCTTTTTGATAATCTCATGACCAAAATCCCTTAA
CGTGAGTTTTCGTTCCACTGAGCGTCAGACCCCGTAGAAAAGATCAAAGGATCTTCTTGAGATCCTTTTT
TTCTGCGCGTAATCTGCTGCTTGCAAACAAAAAAACCACCGCTACCAGCGGTGGTTTGTTTGCCGGATCA
AGAGCTACCAACTCTTTTTCCGAAGGTAACTGGCTTCAGCAGAGCGCAGATACCAAATACTGTCCTTCTA
GTGTAGCCGTAGTTAGGCCACCACTTCAAGAACTCTGTAGCACCGCCTACATACCTCGCTCTGCTAATCC
TGTTACCAGTGGCTGCTGCCAGTGGCGATAAGTCGTGTCTTACCGGGTTGGACTCAAGACGATAGTTACC
GGATAAGGCGCAGCGGTCGGGCTGAACGGGGGGTTCGTGCACACAGCCCAGCTTGGAGCGAACGACCTAC
ACCGAACTGAGATACCTACAGCGTGAGCATTGAGAAAGCGCCACGCTTCCCGAAGGGAGAAAGGCGGACA
GGTATCCGGTAAGCGGCAGGGTCGGAACAGGAGAGCGCACGAGGGAGCTTCCAGGGGGAAACGCCTGGTA
TCTTTATAGTCCTGTCGGGTTTCGCCACCTCTGACTTGAGCGTCGATTTTTGTGATGCTCGTCAGGGGGG
CGGAGCCTATGGAAAAACGCCAGCAACGCGGCCTTTTTACGGTTCCTGGCCTTTTGCTGGCCTTTTGCTC
ACATGTTCTTTCCTGCGTTATCCCCTGATTCTGTGGATAACCGTATTACCGCCTTTGAGTGAGCTGATAC
CGCTCGCCGCAGCCGAACGACCGAGCGCAGCGAGTCAGTGAGCGAGGAAGCGGAAGAGCGCCCAATACGC
AAACCGCCTCTCCCCGCGCGTTGGCCGATTCATTAATGCAGCTGTGGAATGTGTGTCAGTTAGGGTGTGG
AAAGTCCCCAGGCTCCCCAGCAGGCAGAAGTATGCAAAGCATGCATCTCAATTAGTCAGCAACCAGGTGT
GGAAAGTCCCCAGGCTCCCCAGCAGGCAGAAGTATGCAAAGCATGCATCTCAATTAGTCAGCAACCATAG
TCCCGCCCCTAACTCCGCCCATCCCGCCCCTAACTCCGCCCAGTTCCGCCCATTCTCCGCCCCATGGCTG
ACTAATTTTTTTTATTTATGCAGAGGCCGAGGCCGCCTCGGCCTCTGAGCTATTCCAGAAGTAGTGAGGA
GGCTTTTTTGGAGGCCTAGGCTTTTGCAAAAAGCTTGGACACAAGACAGGCTTGCGAGATATGTTTGAGA
ATACCACTTTATCCCGCGTCAGGGAGAGGCAGTGCGTAAAAAGACGCGGACTCATGTGAAATACTGGTTT
TTAGTGCGCCAGATCTCTATAATCTCGCGCAACCTATTTTCCCCTCGAACACTTTTTAAGCCGTAGATAA
ACAGGCTGGGACACTTCACATGAGCGAAAAATACATCGTCACCTGGGACATGTTGCAGATCCATGCACGT
AAACTCGCAAGCCGACTGATGCCTTCTGAACAATGGAAAGGCATTATTGCCGTAAGCCGTGGCGGTCTGT
ACCGGGTGCGTTACTGGCGCGTGAACTGGGTATTCGTCATGTCGATACCGTTTGTATTTCCAGCTACGAT
CACGACAACCAGCGCGAGCTTAAAGTGCTGAAACGCGCAGAAGGCGATGGCGAAGGCTTCATCGTTATTG
ATGACCTGGTGGATACCGGTGGTACTGCGGTTGCGATTCGTGAAATGTATCCAAAAGCGCACTTTGTCAC
CATCTTCGCAAAACCGGCTGGTCGTCCGCTGGTTGATGACTATGTTGTTGATATCCCGCAAGATACCTGG
ATTGAACAGCCGTGGGATATGGGCGTCGTATTCGTCCCGCCAATCTCCGGTCGCTAATCTTTTCAACGCC
TGGCACTGCCGGGCGTTGTTCTTTTTAACTTCAGGCGGGTTACAATAGTTTCCAGTAAGTATTCTGGAGG
CTGCATCCATGACACAGGCAAACCTGAGCGAAACCCTGTTCAAACCCCGCTTTAAACATCCTGAAACCTC
GACGCTAGTCCGCCGCTTTAATCACGGCGCACAACCGCCTGTGCAGTCGGCCCTTGATGGTAAAACCATC
CCTCACTGGTATCGCATGATTAACCGTCTGATGTGGATCTGGCGCGGCATTGACCCACGCGAAATCCTCG
ACGTCCAGGCACGTATTGTGATGAGCGATGCCGAACGTACCGACGATGATTTATACGATACGGTGATTGG
CTACCGTGGCGGCAACTGGATTTATGAGTGGGCCCCGGATCTTTGTGAAGGAACCTTACTTCTGTGGTGT
GACATAATTGGACAAACTACCTACAGAGATTTAAAGCTCTAAGGTAAATATAAAATTTTTAAGTGTATAA
TGTGTTAAACTACTGATTCTAATTGTTTGTGTATTTTAGATTCCAACCTATGGAACTGATGAATGGGAGC
AGTGGTGGAATGCCTTTAATGAGGAAAACCTGTTTTGCTCAGAAGAAATGCCATCTAGTGATGATGAGGC
TACTGCTGACTCTCAACATTCTACTCCTCCAAAAAAGAAGAGAAAGGTAGAAGACCCCAAGGACTTTCCT
TCAGAATTGCTAAGTTTTTTGAGTCATGCTGTGTTTAGTAATAGAACTCTTGCTTGCTTTGCTATTTACA
CCACAAAGGAAAAAGCTGCACTGCTATACAAGAAAATTATGGAAAAATATTCTGTAACCTTTATAAGTAG
GCATAACAGTTATAATCATAACATACTGTTTTTTCTTACTCCACACAGGCATAGAGTGTCTGCTATTAAT
AACTATGCTCAAAAATTGTGTACCTTTAGCTTTTTAATTTGTAAAGGGGTTAATAAGGAATATTTGATGT
ATAGTGCCTTGACTAGAGATCATAATCAGCCATACCACATTTGTAGAGGTTTTACTTGCTTTAAAAAACC
TCCCACACCTCCCCCTGAACCTGAAACATAAAATGAATGCAATTGTTGTTGTTAACTTGTTTATTGCAGC
TTATAATGGTTACAAATAAAGCAATAGCATCACAAATTTCACAAATAAAGCATTTTTTTCACTGCATTCT
AGTTGTGGTTTGTCCAAACTCATCAATGTATCTTATCATGTCTGGATCAACTGGATAACTCAAGCTAACC
AAAATCATCCCAAACTTCCCACCCCATACCCTATTACCACTGCCAATTACCTAGTGGTTTCATTTACTCT
AAACCTGTGATTCCTCTGAATTATTTTCATTTTAAAGAAATTGTATTTGTTAAATATGTACTACAAACTT
AGTAGT
Features (pLannotate 1.2.2; 39 found; start..end, strand, type, name):
    377..634     +  LTR            5' LTR (truncated): truncated 5' long terminal repeat (LTR) from HIV-1
    681..806     +  misc_feature   HIV-1 Ψ: packaging signal of human immunodeficiency virus type 1
    790..1153    +  CDS            HIV-1 gag (fragment): gag protein from human immunodeficiency virus 1; gag
   1299..1532    +  misc_feature   RRE: The Rev response element (RRE) of HIV-1 allows for Rev-dependent mRNA export from the nucleus to the cytoplasm.
   1909..2009    +  CDS            Rev (fragment): human immunodeficiency virus 1 (HIV-1) Rev protein; rev; enhances nuclear export of unspliced and incompletely spliced viral mRNAs
   2046..2112    +  CDS            small t antigen (fragment): SV40 (simian virus 40) small t antigen
   2138..2349    +  promoter       EF-1α core promoter: core promoter for human elongation factor EF-1α
   2350..2458    +  intron         EF-1α intron A (fragment): intron upstream of the start codon of human EF-1α
   3084..3287    +  intron         EF-1α intron A: truncated intron upstream of the start codon of human EF-1α
   3344..3461    +  misc_feature   cPPT/CTS: central polypurine tract and central termination sequence of HIV-1
   3492..3516    +  protein_bind   attB1: mutant version of attB; recombination site for the Gateway® BP reaction BP Clonase™
   3513..4679    +  CDS            TFDP2 (fragment): TFDP2_HUMAN - Also known as DP2. Experimental evidence at protein level: Swiss-Prot protein existence level 1. Can stimulate E2F-dependent transcription. Binds DNA cooperatively with E2F family members through the E2 recognition site, 5'-TTTC[CG]CGC-3', found in the promoter region of a number of genes whose products are involved in cell cycle regulation or in DNA replication. The TFDP2:E2F complex functions in the control of cell- cycle progression from G1 to S phase. The E2F1:DP complex appears to mediate both cell proliferation and apoptosis. Blocks adipocyte differentiation by repressing C
   4686..4710    -  protein_bind   attB2: mutant version of attB; recombination site for the Gateway® BP reaction BP Clonase™
   4752..5303    +  misc_feature   IRES: internal ribosome entry site (IRES) of the encephalomyocarditis virus (EMCV)
   5306..6022    +  CDS            EGFP: EGFP is a basic (constitutively fluorescent) green fluorescent protein published in 1996, derived from Aequorea victoria. It is reported to be a rapidly-maturing weak dimer with moderate acid sensitivity.
   6023..6040    +  misc_feature   MCS (fragment): multiple cloning site
   6078..6120    +  misc_feature   MCS (fragment): pBluescript multiple cloning site
   6130..6718    +  misc_feature   WPRE: woodchuck hepatitis virus posttranscriptional regulatory element
   6762..6866    +  CDS            nef (fragment): NEF_HV1LA - Experimental evidence at protein level: Swiss-Prot protein existence level 1. Extracellular Nef protein targets CD4(+) T-lymphocytes for apoptosis by interacting with CXCR4 surface receptors. From Human immunodeficiency virus type 1 group M subtype B (isolate Lai) (HIV-1).
   6887..6920    +  protein_bind   loxP: Cre-mediated recombination occurs in the 8-bp core sequence (GCATACAT). Cre recombinase
   6940..7120    +  LTR            5' LTR (truncated): truncated 5' long terminal repeat (LTR) from HIV-1
   7145..7163    -  promoter       SP6 promoter: promoter for bacteriophage SP6 RNA polymerase
   7391..7670    +  CDS            TcR (fragment): tetracycline efflux protein; tet; confers resistance to tetracycline
   7671..7719    -  misc_feature   bom (fragment): basis of mobility region from pBR322
   7821..7856    -  CDS            rop (fragment): Rop protein, which maintains plasmids at low copy number; rop
   7951..8055    +  promoter       AmpR promoter: bla
   8056..8916    +  CDS            AmpR: β-lactamase; bla; confers resistance to ampicillin, carbenicillin, and related antibiotics
   9087..9675    +  rep_origin     ori: high-copy-number ColE1/pMB1/pBR322/pUC origin of replication
   9858..9914    +  CDS            lacI (fragment): lac repressor; lacI; The lac repressor binds to the lac operator to inhibit transcription in E. coli. This inhibition can be relieved by adding lactose or isopropyl-β-D-thiogalactopyranoside (IPTG).
   9921..10250   +  promoter       SV40 promoter: SV40 enhancer and early promoter
  10450..10569   +  CDS            gpt (fragment): XGPT_ECOLI - Also known as gpp, gxu. Experimental evidence at protein level: Swiss-Prot protein existence level 1. Purine salvage pathway enzyme that catalyzes the transfer of the ribosyl-5-phosphate group from 5-phospho-alpha-D-ribose 1- diphosphate (PRPP) to the N9 position of the 6-oxopurines guanine and xanthine to form the corresponding ribonucleotides GMP (guanosine 5'- monophosphate) and XMP (xanthosine 5'-monophosphate), with the release of PPi. To a lesser extent, also acts on hypoxanthine (PubMed:9100006, PubMed:3886014). Does not ribophosphorylate adenine (PubMed:3886014). From Esch
  10569..10904   +  CDS            gpt (fragment): XGPT_ECOLI - Also known as gpp, gxu. Experimental evidence at protein level: Swiss-Prot protein existence level 1. Purine salvage pathway enzyme that catalyzes the transfer of the ribosyl-5-phosphate group from 5-phospho-alpha-D-ribose 1- diphosphate (PRPP) to the N9 position of the 6-oxopurines guanine and xanthine to form the corresponding ribonucleotides GMP (guanosine 5'- monophosphate) and XMP (xanthosine 5'-monophosphate), with the release of PPi. To a lesser extent, also acts on hypoxanthine (PubMed:9100006, PubMed:3886014). Does not ribophosphorylate adenine (PubMed:3886014). From Esch
  10999..11304   +  CDS            frsA (fragment): FRSA_ECOLI - Also known as yafA. Experimental evidence at protein level: Swiss-Prot protein existence level 1. Catalyzes the hydrolysis of esters (PubMed:15808744). Displays esterase activity toward pNP-butyrate (PubMed:15808744). May stimulate mixed-acid fermentation by acting as a fermentation/respiration switch that down-regulates respiration and up- regulates fermentation rates (PubMed:15169777). From Escherichia coli (strain K12).
  11308..11382   +  CDS            small t antigen (fragment): SV40 (simian virus 40) small t antigen
  11384..11449   +  intron         small t intron: SV40 (simian virus 40) small t antigen intron
  11579..11599   +  CDS            SV40 NLS: nuclear localization signal of SV40 (simian virus 40) large T antigen
  11918..12001   +  CDS            large T antigen (fragment): large T antigen from SV40 (simian virus 40)
  12024..12158   +  polyA_signal   SV40 poly(A) signal: SV40 polyadenylation signal
  12326..329     +  CDS            nef (fragment) (across the origin): NEF_HV1BR - Experimental evidence at protein level: Swiss-Prot protein existence level 1. Extracellular Nef protein targets CD4(+) T-lymphocytes for apoptosis by interacting with CXCR4 surface receptors (PubMed:14990729). From Human immunodeficiency virus type 1 group M subtype B (isolate BRU/LAI) (HIV-1).
