>Addgene plasmid #114300 | pWPI-TFDP2 | addgene full sequence | sequence record 220635 | Addgene NGS Result
GGAATTTCGACATTTAAATTTAATTAATCTCGACGGTATCGGTTAACTTTTAAAAGAAAAGGGGGGATTG
GGGGGTACAGTGCAGGGGAAAGAATAGTAGACATAATAGCAACAGACATACAAACTAAAGAATTACAAAA
ACAAATTACAAAAATTCAAAATTTTATCGATCACGAGACTAGCCTCGAGGTTTATCACAAGTTTGTACAA
AAAAGCAGGCACCATGATTATAAGCACACCACAGAGACTAACCAGTTCAGGAAGTGTTCTGATTGGGAGT
CCATATACCCCTGCACCAGCAATGGTTACTCAGACACACATAGCAGAAGCTACTGGCTGGGTCCCTGGTG
ATAGAAAACGGGCTAGAAAATTTATAGACTCTGATTTTTCAGAAAGTAAACGAAGCAAAAAAGGAGATAA
AAATGGGAAAGGCTTGAGACACTTTTCAATGAAAGTGTGTGAGAAAGTTCAACGAAAAGGTACAACATCG
TACAATGAAGTCGCTGATGAGCTGGTGTCAGAGTTCACCAATTCAAATAACCATTTGGCTGCTGATTCGC
AGGCTTATGATCAGAAGAACATTAGGCGAAGAGTTTATGATGCTTTAAATGTGCTAATGGCAATGAACAT
AATTTCAAAGGAAAAAAAAGAAATCAAGTGGATTGGCCTGCCTACCAATTCTGCTCAGGAATGTCAGAAT
CTGGAGATAGAGAAGCAGAGGCGGATAGAACGGATAAAGCAGAAGCGGGCCCAGCTGCAAGAACTTCTCC
TACAGCAAATCGCTTTCAAAAACCTGGTACAGAGAAATCGACAAAATGAGCAGCAAAACCAGGGCCCGCC
GGCTCTGAACTCTACCATTCAGCTGCCATTCATAATCATCAATACAAGCAGAAAAACAGTCATAGATTGC
AGCATCTCCAGTGACAAGTTTGAGTATCTTTTCAATTTTGACAACACCTTTGAGATCCATGATGACATAG
AAGTACTAAAGCGGATGGGAATGTCGTTTGGCCTGGAGTCAGGCAAATGCTCTCTGGAGGATCTGAAACT
TGCGAAATCCCTGGTGCCAAAGGCTTTAGAAGGTTATATCACAGATATCTCCACAGGACCTTCTTGGTTA
AATCAGGGACTACTTCTGAACTCTACCCAATCAGTTTCAAATTTAGACCTGACCACTGGTGCCACCTTAC
CCCAGTCAAGTGTAAACCAAGGGTTATGCTTGGATGCAGAAGTGGCCTTAGCAACTGGGCAGTTCCTGGC
CCCAAACAGTCACCAGTCCAGCAGTGCGGCCTCTCACTGCTCCGAGTCCCGAGGCGAGACCCCCTGTTCG
TTCAATGATGAAGATGAGGAAGATGATGAGGAGGATTCCTCCTCCCCAGAATAGAACCCAGCTTTCTTGT
ACAAAGTGGTGATAAACTACGGGCTGCAGGAATTCCGCCCCCCCCCCCCTAACGTTACTGGCCGAAGCCG
CTTGGAATAAGGCCGGTGTGCGTTTGTCTATATGTTATTTTCCACCATATTGCCGTCTTTTGGCAATGTG
AGGGCCCGGAAACCTGGCCCTGTCTTCTTGACGAGCATTCCTAGGGGTCTTTCCCCTCTCGCCAAAGGAA
TGCAAGGTCTGTTGAATGTCGTGAAGGAAGCAGTTCCTCTGGAAGCTTCTTGAAGACAAACAACGTCTGT
AGCGACCCTTTGCAGGCAGCGGAACCCCCCACCTGGCGACAGGTGCCTCTGCGGCCAAAAGCCACGTGTA
TAAGATACACCTGCAAAGGCGGCACAACCCCAGTGCCACGTTGTGAGTTGGATAGTTGTGGAAAGAGTCA
AATGGCTCTCCTCAAGCGTATTCAACAAGGGGCTGAAGGATGCCCAGAAGGTACCCCATTGTATGGGATC
TGATCTGGGGCCTCGGTGCACATGCTTTACATGTGTTTAGTCGAGGTTAAAAAACGTCTAGGCCCCCCGA
ACCACGGGGACGTGGTTTTCCTTTGAAAAACACGATGATAATACCATGGTGAGCAAGGGCGAGGAGCTGT
TCACCGGGGTGGTGCCCATCCTGGTCGAGCTGGACGGCGACGTAAACGGCCACAAGTTCAGCGTGTCCGG
CGAGGGCGAGGGCGATGCCACCTACGGCAAGCTGACCCTGAAGTTCATCTGCACCACCGGCAAGCTGCCC
GTGCCCTGGCCCACCCTCGTGACCACCCTGACCTACGGCGTGCAGTGCTTCAGCCGCTACCCCGACCACA
TGAAGCAGCACGACTTCTTCAAGTCCGCCATGCCCGAAGGCTACGTCCAGGAGCGCACCATCTTCTTCAA
GGACGACGGCAACTACAAGACCCGCGCCGAGGTGAAGTTCGAGGGCGACACCCTGGTGAACCGCATCGAG
CTGAAGGGCATCGACTTCAAGGAGGACGGCAACATCCTGGGGCACAAGCTGGAGTACAACTACAACAGCC
ACAACGTCTATATCATGGCCGACAAGCAGAAGAACGGCATCAAGGTGAACTTCAAGATCCGCCACAACAT
CGAGGACGGCAGCGTGCAGCTCGCCGACCACTACCAGCAGAACACCCCCATCGGCGACGGCCCCGTGCTG
CTGCCCGACAACCACTACCTGAGCACCCAGTCCGCCCTGAGCAAAGACCCCAACGAGAAGCGCGATCACA
TGGTCCTGCTGGAGTTCGTGACCGCCGCCGGGATCACTCTCGGCATGGACGAGCTGTACAAGTCCGGACT
CAGATCTCGACTAGCTAGTAGCTAGCTAGCTAGTCGAGCTCAAGCTTCGAATTCGATATCAAGCTTATCG
CGATACCGTCGACCTCGAGGGAATTCCGATAATCAACCTCTGGATTACAAAATTTGTGAAAGATTGACTG
GTATTCTTAACTATGTTGCTCCTTTTACGCTATGTGGATACGCTGCTTTAATGCCTTTGTATCATGCTAT
TGCTTCCCGTATGGCTTTCATTTTCTCCTCCTTGTATAAATCCTGGTTGCTGTCTCTTTATGAGGAGTTG
TGGCCCGTTGTCAGGCAACGTGGCGTGGTGTGCACTGTGTTTGCTGACGCAACCCCCACTGGTTGGGGCA
TTGCCACCACCTGTCAGCTCCTTTCCGGGACTTTCGCTTTCCCCCTCCCTATTGCCACGGCGGAACTCAT
CGCCGCCTGCCTTGCCCGCTGCTGGACAGGGGCTCGGCTGTTGGGCACTGACAATTCCGTGGTGTTGTCG
GGGAAGCTGACGTCCTTTCCATGGCTGCTCGCCTGTGTTGCCACCTGGATTCTGCGCGGGACGTCCTTCT
GCTACGTCCCTTCGGCCCTCAATCCAGCGGACCTTCCTTCCCGCGGCCTGCTGCCGGCTCTGCGGCCTCT
TCCGCGTCTTCGCCTTCGCCCTCAGACGAGTCGGATCTCCCTTTGGGCCGCCTCCCCGCATCGGGAATTC
GAGCTCGGTACCTTTAAGACCAATGACTTACAAGGCAGCTGTAGATCTTAGCCACTTTTTAAAAGAAAAG
GGGGGACTGGAAGGGCTAATTCACTCCCAACGAAGACAAGATGGGATCAATTCACCATGGGAATAACTTC
GTATAGCATACATTATACGAAGTTATGCTGCTTTTTGCTTGTACTGGGTCTCTCTGGTTAGACCAGATCT
GAGCCTGGGAGCTCTCTGGCTAACTAGGGAACCCACTGCTTAAGCCTCAATAAAGCTTGCCTTGAGTGCT
TCAAGTAGTGTGTGCCCGTCTGTTGTGTGACTCTGGTAACTAGAGATCCCTCAGACCCTTTTAGTCAGTG
TGGAAAATCTCTAGCAGCATCTAGAATTAATTCCGTGTATTCTATAGTGTCACCTAAATCGTATGTGTAT
GATACATAAGGTTATGTATTAATTGTAGCCGCGTTCTAACGACAATATGTACAAGCCTAATTGTGTAGCA
TCTGGCTTACTGAAGCAGACCCTATCATCTCTCTCGTAAACTGCCGTCAGAGTCGGTTTGGTTGGACGAA
CCTTCTGAGTTTCTGGTAACGCCGTCCCGCACCCGGAAATGGTCAGCGAACCAATCAGCAGGGTCATCGC
TAGCCAGATCCTCTACGCCGGACGCATCGTGGCCGGCATCACCGGCGCCACAGGTGCGGTTGCTGGCGCC
TATATCGCCGACATCACCGATGGGGAAGATCGGGCTCGCCACTTCGGGCTCATGAGCGCTTGTTTCGGCG
TGGGTATGGTGGCAGGCCCCGTGGCCGGGGGACTGTTGGGCGCCATCTCCTTGCATGCACCATTCCTTGC
GGCGGCGGTGCTCAACGGCCTCAACCTACTACTGGGCTGCTTCCTAATGCAGGAGTCGCATAAGGGAGAG
CGTCGAATGGTGCACTCTCAGTACAATCTGCTCTGATGCCGCATAGTTAAGCCAGCCCCGACACCCGCCA
ACACCCGCTGACGCGCCCTGACGGGCTTGTCTGCTCCCGGCATCCGCTTACAGACAAGCTGTGACCGTCT
CCGGGAGCTGCATGTGTCAGAGGTTTTCACCGTCATCACCGAAACGCGCGAGACGAAAGGGCCTCGTGAT
ACGCCTATTTTTATAGGTTAATGTCATGATAATAATGGTTTCTTAGACGTCAGGTGGCACTTTTCGGGGA
AATGTGCGCGGAACCCCTATTTGTTTATTTTTCTAAATACATTCAAATATGTATCCGCTCATGAGACAAT
AACCCTGATAAATGCTTCAATAATATTGAAAAAGGAAGAGTATGAGTATTCAACATTTCCGTGTCGCCCT
TATTCCCTTTTTTGCGGCATTTTGCCTTCCTGTTTTTGCTCACCCAGAAACGCTGGTGAAAGTAAAAGAT
GCTGAAGATCAGTTGGGTGCACGAGTGGGTTACATCGAACTGGATCTCAACAGCGGTAAGATCCTTGAGA
GTTTTCGCCCCGAAGAACGTTTTCCAATGATGAGCACTTTTAAAGTTCTGCTATGTGGCGCGGTATTATC
CCGTATTGACGCCGGGCAAGAGCAACTCGGTCGCCGCATACACTATTCTCAGAATGACTTGGTTGAGTAC
TCACCAGTCACAGAAAAGCATCTTACGGATGGCATGACAGTAAGAGAATTATGCAGTGCTGCCATAACCA
TGAGTGATAACACTGCGGCCAACTTACTTCTGACAACGATCGGAGGACCGAAGGAGCTAACCGCTTTTTT
GCACAACATGGGGGATCATGTAACTCGCCTTGATCGTTGGGAACCGGAGCTGAATGAAGCCATACCAAAC
GACGAGCGTGACACCACGATGCCTGTAGCAATGGCAACAACGTTGCGCAAACTATTAACTGGCGAACTAC
TTACTCTAGCTTCCCGGCAACAATTAATAGACTGGATGGAGGCGGATAAAGTTGCAGGACCACTTCTGCG
CTCGGCCCTTCCGGCTGGCTGGTTTATTGCTGATAAATCTGGAGCCGGTGAGCGTGGGTCTCGCGGTATC
ATTGCAGCACTGGGGCCAGATGGTAAGCCCTCCCGTATCGTAGTTATCTACACGACGGGGAGTCAGGCAA
CTATGGATGAACGAAATAGACAGATCGCTGAGATAGGTGCCTCACTGATTAAGCATTGGTAACTGTCAGA
CCAAGTTTACTCATATATACTTTAGATTGATTTAAAACTTCATTTTTAATTTAAAAGGATCTAGGTGAAG
ATCCTTTTTGATAATCTCATGACCAAAATCCCTTAACGTGAGTTTTCGTTCCACTGAGCGTCAGACCCCG
TAGAAAAGATCAAAGGATCTTCTTGAGATCCTTTTTTTCTGCGCGTAATCTGCTGCTTGCAAACAAAAAA
ACCACCGCTACCAGCGGTGGTTTGTTTGCCGGATCAAGAGCTACCAACTCTTTTTCCGAAGGTAACTGGC
TTCAGCAGAGCGCAGATACCAAATACTGTTCTTCTAGTGTAGCCGTAGTTAGGCCACCACTTCAAGAACT
CTGTAGCACCGCCTACATACCTCGCTCTGCTAATCCTGTTACCAGTGGCTGCTGCCAGTGGCGATAAGTC
GTGTCTTACCGGGTTGGACTCAAGACGATAGTTACCGGATAAGGCGCAGCGGTCGGGCTGAACGGGGGGT
TCGTGCACACAGCCCAGCTTGGAGCGAACGACCTACACCGAACTGAGATACCTACAGCGTGAGCTATGAG
AAAGCGCCACGCTTCCCGAAGGGAGAAAGGCGGACAGGTATCCGGTAAGCGGCAGGGTCGGAACAGGAGA
GCGCACGAGGGAGCTTCCAGGGGGAAACGCCTGGTATCTTTATAGTCCTGTCGGGTTTCGCCACCTCTGA
CTTGAGCGTCGATTTTTGTGATGCTCGTCAGGGGGGCGGAGCCTATGGAAAAACGCCAGCAACGCGGCCT
TTTTACGGTTCCTGGCCTTTTGCTGGCCTTTTGCTCACATGTTCTTTCCTGCGTTATCCCCTGATTCTGT
GGATAACCGTATTACCGCCTTTGAGTGAGCTGATACCGCTCGCCGCAGCCGAACGACCGAGCGCAGCGAG
TCAGTGAGCGAGGAAGCGGAAGAGCGCCCAATACGCAAACCGCCTCTCCCCGCGCGTTGGCCGATTCATT
AATGCAGCTGTGGAATGTGTGTCAGTTAGGGTGTGGAAAGTCCCCAGGCTCCCCAGCAGGCAGAAGTATG
CAAAGCATGCATCTCAATTAGTCAGCAACCAGGTGTGGAAAGTCCCCAGGCTCCCCAGCAGGCAGAAGTA
TGCAAAGCATGCATCTCAATTAGTCAGCAACCATAGTCCCGCCCCTAACTCCGCCCATCCCGCCCCTAAC
TCCGCCCAGTTCCGCCCATTCTCCGCCCCATGGCTGACTAATTTTTTTTATTTATGCAGAGGCCGAGGCC
GCCTCGGCCTCTGAGCTATTCCAGAAGTAGTGAGGAGGCTTTTTTGGAGGCCTAGGCTTTTGCAAAAAGC
TTGGACACAAGACAGGCTTGCGAGATATGTTTGAGAATACCACTTTATCCCGCGTCAGGGAGAGGCAGTG
CGTAAAAAGACGCGGACTCATGTGAAATACTGGTTTTTAGTGCGCCAGATCTCTATAATCTCGCGCAACC
TATTTTCCCCTCGAACACTTTTTAAGCCGTAGATAAACAGGCTGGGACACTTCACATGAGCGAAAAATAC
ATCGTCACCTGGGACATGTTGCAGATCCATGCACGTAAACTCGCAAGCCGACTGATGCCTTCTGAACAAT
GGAAAGGCATTATTGCCGTAAGCCGTGGCGGTCTGTACCGGGTGCGTTACTGGCGCGTGAACTGGGTATT
CGTCATGTCGATACCGTTTGTATTTCCAGCTACGATCACGACAACCAGCGCGAGCTTAAAGTGCTGAAAC
GCGCAGAAGGCGATGGCGAAGGCTTCATCGTTATTGATGACCTGGTGGATACCGGTGGTACTGCGGTTGC
GATTCGTGAAATGTATCCAAAAGCGCACTTTGTCACCATCTTCGCAAAACCGGCTGGTCGTCCGCTGGTT
GATGACTATGTTGTTGATATCCCGCAAGATACCTGGATTGAACAGCCGTGGGATATGGGCGTCGTATTCG
TCCCGCCAATCTCCGGTCGCTAATCTTTTCAACGCCTGGCACTGCCGGGCGTTGTTCTTTTTAACTTCAG
GCGGGTTACAATAGTTTCCAGTAAGTATTCTGGAGGCTGCATCCATGACACAGGCAAACCTGAGCGAAAC
CCTGTTCAAACCCCGCTTTAAACATCCTGAAACCTCGACGCTAGTCCGCCGCTTTAATCACGGCGCACAA
CCGCCTGTGCAGTCGGCCCTTGATGGTAAAACCATCCCTCACTGGTATCGCATGATTAACCGTCTGATGT
GGATCTGGCGCGGCATTGACCCACGCGAAATCCTCGACGTCCAGGCACGTATTGTGATGAGCGATGCCGA
ACGTACCGACGATGATTTATACGATACGGTGATTGGCTACCGTGGCGGCAACTGGATTTATGAGTGGGCC
CCGGATCTTTGTGAAGGAACCTTACTTCTGTGGTGTGACATAATTGGACAAACTACCTACAGAGATTTAA
AGCTCTAAGGTAAATATAAAATTTTTAAGTGTATAATGTGTTAAACTACTGATTCTAATTGTTTGTGTAT
TTTAGATTCCAACCTATGGAACTGATGAATGGGAGCAGTGGTGGAATGCCTTTAATGAGGAAAACCTGTT
TTGCTCAGAAGAAATGCCATCTAGTGATGATGAGGCTACTGCTGACTCTCAACATTCTACTCCTCCAAAA
AAGAAGAGAAAGGTAGAAGACCCCAAGGACTTTCCTTCAGAATTGCTAAGTTTTTTGAGTCATGCTGTGT
TTAGTAATAGAACTCTTGCTTGCTTTGCTATTTACACCACAAAGGAAAAAGCTGCACTGCTATACAAGAA
AATTATGGAAAAATATTCTGTAACCTTTATAAGTAGGCATAACAGTTATAATCATAACATACTGTTTTTT
CTTACTCCACACAGGCATAGAGTGTCTGCTATTAATAACTATGCTCAAAAATTGTGTACCTTTAGCTTTT
TAATTTGTAAAGGGGTTAATAAGGAATATTTGATGTATAGTGCCTTGACTAGAGATCATAATCAGCCATA
CCACATTTGTAGAGGTTTTACTTGCTTTAAAAAACCTCCCACACCTCCCCCTGAACCTGAAACATAAAAT
GAATGCAATTGTTGTTGTTAACTTGTTTATTGCAGCTTATAATGGTTACAAATAAAGCAATAGCATCACA
AATTTCACAAATAAAGCATTTTTTTCACTGCATTCTAGTTGTGGTTTGTCCAAACTCATCAATGTATCTT
ATCATGTCTGGATCAACTGGATAACTCAAGCTAACCAAAATCATCCCAAACTTCCCACCCCATACCCTAT
TACCACTGCCAATTACCTGTGGTTTCATTTACTCTAAACCTGTGATTCCTCTGAATTATTTTCATTTTAA
AGAAATTGTATTTGTTAAATATGTACTACAAACTTAGTAGTTGGAAGGGCTAATTCACTCCCAAAGAAGA
CAAGATATCCTTGATCTGTGGATCTACCACACACAAGGCTACTTCCCTGATTAGCAGAACTACACACCAG
GGCCAGGGGTCAGATATCCACTGACCTTTGGATGGTGCTACAAGCTAGTACCAGTTGAGCCAGATAAGGT
AGAAGAGGCCAATAAAGGAGAGAACACCAGCTTGTTACACCCTGTGAGCCTGCATGGGATGGATGACCCG
GAGAGAGAAGTGTTAGAGTGGAGGTTTGACAGCCGCCTAGCATTTCATCACGTGGCCCGAGAGCTGCATC
CGGAGTACTTCAAGAACTGCTGATATCGAGCTTGCTACAAGGGACTTTCCGCTGGGGACTTTCCAGGGAG
GCGTGGCCTGGGCGGGACTGGGGAGTGGCGAGCCCTCAGATCCTGCATATAAGCAGCTGCTTTTTGCCTG
TACTGGGTCTCTCTGGTTAGACCAGATCTGAGCCTGGGAGCTCTCTGGCTAACTAGGGAACCCACTGCTT
AAGCCTCAATAAAGCTTGCCTTGAGTGCTTCAAGTAGTGTGTGCCCGTCTGTTGTGTGACTCTGGTAACT
AGAGATCCCTCAGACCCTTTTAGTCAGTGTGGAAAATCTCTAGCAGTGGCGCCCGAACAGGGACTTGAAA
GCGAAAGGGAAACCAGAGGAGCTCTCTCGACGCAGGACTCGGCTTGCTGAAGCGCGCACGGCAAGAGGCG
AGGGGCGGCGACTGGTGAGTACGCCAAAAATTTTGACTAGCGGAGGCTAGAAGGAGAGAGATGGGTGCGA
GAGCGTCAGTATTAAGCGGGGGAGAATTAGATCGCGATGGGAAAAAATTCGGTTAAGGCCAGGGGGAAAG
AAAAAATATAAATTAAAACATATAGTATGGGCAAGCAGGGAGCTAGAACGATTCGCAGTTAATCCTGGCC
TGTTAGAAACATCAGAAGGCTGTAGACAAATACTGGGACAGCTACAACCATCCCTTCAGACAGGATCAGA
AGAACTTAGATCATTATATAATACAGTAGCAACCCTCTATTGTGTGCATCAAAGGATAGAGATAAAAGAC
ACCAAGGAAGCTTTAGACAAGATAGAGGAAGAGCAAAACAAAAGTAAGACCACCGCACAGCAAGCGGCCG
CTGATCTTCAGACCTGGAGGAGGAGATATGAGGGACAATTGGAGAAGTGAATTATATAAATATAAAGTAG
TAAAAATTGAACCATTAGGAGTAGCACCCACCAAGGCAAAGAGAAGAGTGGTGCAGAGAGAAAAAAGAGC
AGTGGGAATAGGAGCTTTGTTCCTTGGGTTCTTGGGAGCAGCAGGAAGCACTATGGGCGCAGCGTCAATG
ACGCTGACGGTACAGGCCAGACAATTATTGTCTGGTATAGTGCAGCAGCAGAACAATTTGCTGAGGGCTA
TTGAGGCGCAACAGCATCTGTTGCAACTCACAGTCTGGGGCATCAAGCAGCTCCAGGCAAGAATCCTGGC
TGTGGAAAGATACCTAAAGGATCAACAGCTCCTGGGGATTTGGGGTTGCTCTGGAAAACTCATTTGCACC
ACTGCTGTGCCTTGGAATGCTAGTTGGAGTAATAAATCTCTGGAACAGATTTGGAATCACACGACCTGGA
TGGAGTGGGACAGAGAAATTAACAATTACACAAGCTTAATACACTCCTTAATTGAAGAATCGCAAAACCA
GCAAGAAAAGAATGAACAAGAATTATTGGAATTAGATAAATGGGCAAGTTTGTGGAATTGGTTTAACATA
ACAAATTGGCTGTGGTATATAAAATTATTCATAATGATAGTAGGAGGCTTGGTAGGTTTAAGAATAGTTT
TTGCTGTACTTTCTATAGTGAATAGAGTTAGGCAGGGATATTCACCATTATCGTTTCAGACCCACCTCCC
AACCCCGAGGGGACCCGACAGGCCCGAAGGAATAGAAGAAGAAGGTGGAGAGAGAGACAGAGACAGATCC
ATTCGATTAGTGAACGGATCTCGACGGTATCGATCACGAGACTAGCCTCGACCATCGATGTCGACGATAA
GCTTTGCAAAGATGGATAAAGTTTTAAACAGAGAGGAATCTTTGCAGCTAATGGACCTTCTAGGTCTTGA
AAGGAGTGGGAATTGGCTCCGGTGCCCGTCAGTGGGCAGAGCGCACATCGCCCACAGTCCCCGAGAAGTT
GGGGGGAGGGGTCGGCAATTGAACCGGTGCCTAGAGAAGGTGGCGCGGGGTAAACTGGGAAAGTGATGTC
GTGTACTGGCTCCGCCTTTTTCCCGAGGGTGGGGGAGAACCGTATATAAGTGCAGTAGTCGCCGTGAACG
TTCTTTTTCGCAACGGGTTTGCCGCCAGAACACAGGTAAGTGCCGTGTGTGGTTCCCGCGGGCCTGGCCT
CTTTACGGGTTATGGCCCTTGCGTGCCTTGAATTACTTCCACCTGGCTGCAGTACGTGATTCTTGATCCC
GAGCTTCGGGTTGGAAGTGGGTGGGAGAGTTCGAGGCCTTGCGCTTAAGGAGCCCCTTCGCCTCGTGCTT
GAGTTGAGGCCTGGCCTGGGCGCTGGGGCCGCCGCGTGCGAATCTGGTGGCACCTTCGCGCCTGTCTCGC
TGCTTTCGATAAGTCTCTAGCCATTTAAAATTTTTGATGACCTGCTGCGACGCTTTTTTTCTGGCAAGAT
AGTCTTGTAAATGCGGGCCAAGATCTGCACACTGGTATTTCGGTTTTTGGGGCCGCGGGCGGCGACGGGG
CCCGTGCGTCCCAGCGCACATGTTCGGCGAGGCGGGGCCTGCGAGCGCGGCCACCGAGAATCGGACGGGG
GTAGTCTCAAGCTGGCCGGCCTGCTCTGGTGCCTGGCCTCGCGCCGCCGTGTATCGCCCCGCCCTGGGCG
GCAAGGCTGGCCCGGTCGGCACCAGTTGCGTGAGCGGAAAGATGGCCGCTTCCCGGCCCTGCTGCAGGGA
GCTCAAAATGGAGGACGCGGCGCTCGGGAGAGCGGGCGGGTGAGTCACCCACACAAAGGAAAAGGGCCTT
TCCGTCCTCAGCCGTCGCTTCATGTGACTCCACGGAGTACCGGGCGCCGTCCAGGCACCTCGATTAGTTC
TCGAGCTTTTGGAGTACGTCGTCTTTAGGTTGGGGGGAGGGGTTTTATGCGATGGAGTTTCCCCACACTG
AGTGGGTGGAGACTGAAGTTAGGCCAGCTTGGCACTTGATGTAATTCTCCTTGGAATTTGCCCTTTTTGA
GTTTGGATCTTGGTTCATTCTCAAGCCTCAGACAGTGGTTCAAAGTTTTTTTCTTCCATTTCAGGTGTCG
TGA
Features (pLannotate 1.2.2; 37 found; start..end, strand, type, name):
     48..165     +  misc_feature   cPPT/CTS: central polypurine tract and central termination sequence of HIV-1
    198..218     +  protein_bind   attB1: mutant version of attB; core recombination site for the Gateway® BP reaction BP Clonase™
    224..1381    +  CDS            TFDP2 (fragment): TFDP2_HUMAN - Also known as DP2. Experimental evidence at protein level: Swiss-Prot protein existence level 1. Can stimulate E2F-dependent transcription. Binds DNA cooperatively with E2F family members through the E2 recognition site, 5'-TTTC[CG]CGC-3', found in the promoter region of a number of genes whose products are involved in cell cycle regulation or in DNA replication. The TFDP2:E2F complex functions in the control of cell- cycle progression from G1 to S phase. The E2F1:DP complex appears to mediate both cell proliferation and apoptosis. Blocks adipocyte differentiation by repressing C
   1386..1410    -  protein_bind   attB2: mutant version of attB; recombination site for the Gateway® BP reaction BP Clonase™
   1452..2003    +  misc_feature   IRES: internal ribosome entry site (IRES) of the encephalomyocarditis virus (EMCV)
   2006..2722    +  CDS            EGFP: EGFP is a basic (constitutively fluorescent) green fluorescent protein published in 1996, derived from Aequorea victoria. It is reported to be a rapidly-maturing weak dimer with moderate acid sensitivity.
   2723..2740    +  misc_feature   MCS (fragment): multiple cloning site
   2779..2821    +  misc_feature   MCS (fragment): pBluescript multiple cloning site
   2831..3419    +  misc_feature   WPRE: woodchuck hepatitis virus posttranscriptional regulatory element
   3438..3542    +  CDS            nef (fragment): NEF_HV1LA - Experimental evidence at protein level: Swiss-Prot protein existence level 1. Extracellular Nef protein targets CD4(+) T-lymphocytes for apoptosis by interacting with CXCR4 surface receptors. From Human immunodeficiency virus type 1 group M subtype B (isolate Lai) (HIV-1).
   3563..3596    +  protein_bind   loxP: Cre-mediated recombination occurs in the 8-bp core sequence (GCATACAT). Cre recombinase
   3616..3796    +  LTR            5' LTR (truncated): truncated 5' long terminal repeat (LTR) from HIV-1
   3821..3839    -  promoter       SP6 promoter: promoter for bacteriophage SP6 RNA polymerase
   4067..4346    +  CDS            TcR (fragment): tetracycline efflux protein; tet; confers resistance to tetracycline
   4347..4395    -  misc_feature   bom (fragment): basis of mobility region from pBR322
   4497..4532    -  CDS            rop (fragment): Rop protein, which maintains plasmids at low copy number; rop
   4627..4731    +  promoter       AmpR promoter: bla
   4732..5592    +  CDS            AmpR: β-lactamase; bla; confers resistance to ampicillin, carbenicillin, and related antibiotics
   5763..6351    +  rep_origin     ori: high-copy-number ColE1/pMB1/pBR322/pUC origin of replication
   6534..6590    +  CDS            lacI (fragment): lac repressor; lacI; The lac repressor binds to the lac operator to inhibit transcription in E. coli. This inhibition can be relieved by adding lactose or isopropyl-β-D-thiogalactopyranoside (IPTG).
   6597..6926    +  promoter       SV40 promoter: SV40 enhancer and early promoter
   7126..7245    +  CDS            gpt (fragment): XGPT_ECOLI - Also known as gpp, gxu. Experimental evidence at protein level: Swiss-Prot protein existence level 1. Purine salvage pathway enzyme that catalyzes the transfer of the ribosyl-5-phosphate group from 5-phospho-alpha-D-ribose 1- diphosphate (PRPP) to the N9 position of the 6-oxopurines guanine and xanthine to form the corresponding ribonucleotides GMP (guanosine 5'- monophosphate) and XMP (xanthosine 5'-monophosphate), with the release of PPi. To a lesser extent, also acts on hypoxanthine (PubMed:9100006, PubMed:3886014). Does not ribophosphorylate adenine (PubMed:3886014). From Esch
   7245..7580    +  CDS            gpt (fragment): XGPT_ECOLI - Also known as gpp, gxu. Experimental evidence at protein level: Swiss-Prot protein existence level 1. Purine salvage pathway enzyme that catalyzes the transfer of the ribosyl-5-phosphate group from 5-phospho-alpha-D-ribose 1- diphosphate (PRPP) to the N9 position of the 6-oxopurines guanine and xanthine to form the corresponding ribonucleotides GMP (guanosine 5'- monophosphate) and XMP (xanthosine 5'-monophosphate), with the release of PPi. To a lesser extent, also acts on hypoxanthine (PubMed:9100006, PubMed:3886014). Does not ribophosphorylate adenine (PubMed:3886014). From Esch
   7675..7980    +  CDS            frsA (fragment): FRSA_ECOLI - Also known as yafA. Experimental evidence at protein level: Swiss-Prot protein existence level 1. Catalyzes the hydrolysis of esters (PubMed:15808744). Displays esterase activity toward pNP-butyrate (PubMed:15808744). May stimulate mixed-acid fermentation by acting as a fermentation/respiration switch that down-regulates respiration and up- regulates fermentation rates (PubMed:15169777). From Escherichia coli (strain K12).
   7984..8058    +  CDS            small t antigen (fragment): SV40 (simian virus 40) small t antigen
   8060..8125    +  intron         small t intron: SV40 (simian virus 40) small t antigen intron
   8255..8275    +  CDS            SV40 NLS: nuclear localization signal of SV40 (simian virus 40) large T antigen
   8594..8677    +  CDS            large T antigen (fragment): large T antigen from SV40 (simian virus 40)
   8700..8834    +  polyA_signal   SV40 poly(A) signal: SV40 polyadenylation signal
   9001..9330    +  CDS            nef (fragment): NEF_HV1BR - Experimental evidence at protein level: Swiss-Prot protein existence level 1. Extracellular Nef protein targets CD4(+) T-lymphocytes for apoptosis by interacting with CXCR4 surface receptors (PubMed:14990729). From Human immunodeficiency virus type 1 group M subtype B (isolate BRU/LAI) (HIV-1).
   9378..9635    +  LTR            5' LTR (truncated): truncated 5' long terminal repeat (LTR) from HIV-1
   9682..9807    +  misc_feature   HIV-1 Ψ: packaging signal of human immunodeficiency virus type 1
   9791..10154   +  CDS            HIV-1 gag (fragment): gag protein from human immunodeficiency virus 1; gag
  10300..10533   +  misc_feature   RRE: The Rev response element (RRE) of HIV-1 allows for Rev-dependent mRNA export from the nucleus to the cytoplasm.
  10910..11010   +  CDS            Rev (fragment): human immunodeficiency virus 1 (HIV-1) Rev protein; rev; enhances nuclear export of unspliced and incompletely spliced viral mRNAs
  11072..11138   +  CDS            small t antigen (fragment): SV40 (simian virus 40) small t antigen
  11145..12323   +  promoter       EF-1α promoter: strong constitutive promoter for human elongation factor EF-1α
