[The description below was written by a language model from this plasmid's Addgene catalogue record and pLannotate feature annotations shown in this document.]
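Description:
pWPI-TFDP2 is an HIV-1-derived lentiviral transfer plasmid of about 12.3 kb, built by Gateway recombination into the pWPI-DEST backbone for constitutive expression of human TFDP2 (DP2). TFDP2 is the dimerisation partner that binds DNA cooperatively with E2F family members and controls G1-to-S cell-cycle progression. In bacteria the plasmid is maintained through a high-copy ColE1/pUC-type origin and selected with ampicillin via the β-lactamase gene. The backbone outside the viral region also carries remnants of older vector sequences. These include an SV40 promoter followed by gpt fragments, SV40 small t intron and poly(A) sequences, and fragments of TcR, rop and bom.

The packaged viral genome runs from the upstream LTR through the Ψ packaging signal, a partial gag sequence and the RRE, which allows Rev-dependent nuclear export, to the expression cassette. In that cassette the human EF-1α promoter with its intron is followed by the cPPT/CTS element. This drives a bicistronic transcript in which the TFDP2 coding sequence, flanked by attB1 and attB2 sites left by Gateway cloning, is followed by an EMCV IRES and EGFP. Transduced cells therefore co-express the transgene and a green fluorescent marker, which is the only selectable marker listed for mammalian cells. A WPRE downstream of EGFP enhances transcript expression. The downstream truncated LTR is preceded by a loxP site; in vectors of this design, reverse transcription would be expected to copy such a site into both proviral LTRs and so permit Cre-mediated excision, although the record does not state this.

The depositor and repository-sequenced records agree in feature content and differ only in numbering origin and by a few nucleotides. The associated work concerns E2F-pathway overexpression to promote human beta cell proliferation. The depositor notes that the transgene's proliferative role calls for heightened biosafety containment when vectors are made with human-tropic envelopes.
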