Addgene plasmid #114300: pWPI-TFDP2
Purpose: Constitutive expression of the TFDP2 protein
Depositing lab: Patrick Salmon. Depositing organization: University of Geneva. Publication: Overexpression of E2F3 promotes proliferation of functional human beta cells without induction of apoptosis. Rady B, Chen Y, Vaca P, Wang Q, Wang Y, Salmon P, Oberholzer J. Cell Cycle. 2013 Aug 15;12(16):2691-702. doi: 10.4161/cc.25834. Epub 2013 Jul 29. PubMed 23907129.
Backbone
  Vector backbone: pWPI-DEST
  Vector type: Lentiviral
  Selectable markers: GFP
Growth in bacteria
  Bacterial resistance: Ampicillin, 100 μg/mL
  Growth temperature: 37°C
  Growth strain: NEB Stable
  Copy number: High Copy
Gene/Insert
  Gene/Insert name: TFDP2
  Species: H. sapiens (human)
  Entrez Gene: TFDP2 (a.k.a. DP2)
  Cloning method: Gateway Cloning
Terms and licenses: Academic/Nonprofit Terms; Industry Terms: Not Available to Industry
Depositor comments: Due to the role of the transgene in cell proliferation, lentivectors produced with human-tropic envelopes must be produced in BSL2+/BSL3 conditions.
How to cite: pWPI-TFDP2 was a gift from Patrick Salmon (Addgene plasmid # 114300 ; http://n2t.net/addgene:114300 ; RRID:Addgene_114300)
